>Addgene plasmid #91723 | pTTP1B | addgene full sequence | sequence record 178357 | Addgene NGS Result
TCGCGCGTTTCGGTGATGACGGTGAAAACCTCTGACACATGCAGCTCCCGGAGACGGTCACAGCTTGTCT
GTAAGCGGATGCCGGGAGCAGACAAGCCCGTCAGGGCGCGTCAGCGGGTGTTGGCGGGTGTCGGGGCTGG
CTTAACTATGCGGCATCAGAGCAGATTGTACTGAGAGTGCACCATAAAATTGTAAACGTTAATATTTTGT
TAAAATTCGCGTTAAATTTTTGTTAAATCAGCTCATTTTTTAACCAATAGACCGAAATCGGCAAAATCCC
TTATAAATCAAAAGAATAGCCCGAGATAGAGT
[37 nt withheld, positions 313-349]
AAAGAACGTGGACTCCAACGTCAAAGG
[141 nt withheld, positions 377-517]
G
[46 nt withheld, positions 519-564]
A
[95 nt withheld, positions 566-660]
TATGCGGTGTGAAATACCGCACAGATGCGTAAGGAGAAAATACCGCATCAGGCGCCATTCGCCATTCAGG
CTGCGCAACTGTTGGGAAGGGCGATCGGTGCGGGCCTCTTCGCTATTACGCCAGCTGGCGAAAGGGGGAT
GTGCTGCAAGGCGATTAAGTTGGGTAACGCCAGGGTTTTCCCAGTCACGACGTTGTAAAACGACGGCCAG
TGAATTCGAGCTCGGTACCCGGGGATCCTCTAGAGTCGAGATTTACAGTCGGTCGCCTACGCAAACGTCG
ATGGGAGCAGTTCGGACAGCCCCTGCATGGCCTCCAGATGCCTCGCCCGATCCGCATGCGCATAGATCCG
CTGCGCATCCACACTCGCATGACCCAAGATCTCCATACGCGTTTGCTCATCCACACCCGCTGCGCGCAGC
AATGTCGAGGTGGTGTGCCGCGAGTTGTGCGGCGGTAACGACTCGGTTGGACCGATCACCCCAGCAGCGC
GGAACACGCCACGCCACACGTCGTAGTCCGAACGGGGATCGATCGGCTTCCCCTCCTTGTGCCACACCAA
GTCATGCGGATTGTCGGTGCGGAGTTTCTGCATCGCCACATACAACGGCGGCAACAACGGAACCTCACGC
CAACCAGCGTCCGTCTTCGGCCGGGTGAACAACAACGACCCCTCACATTCCTGATACTCGAAATGCGCCG
GCAGGTCCCACCGGGACTGCGGGCATGCCCATGCCCGTGTCTTCCCGCAAGGCCAGTACGGGGGTTTCTT
GGGCATACGGTCGGGCCGGGACAGCGGTGACGGTTCGGGTAGAGGATCCCCACAGCCGTGGACGCGGGTT
TCCGATTGCAACTGCCAAGCGATGGTGATCCATCCCTGAGCGGGGTTGTCGACGTAGGGCCAGCGCAGGC
CGAGGAGTTCCCCACGGCGGGCGCCCGTCAGGAAACCGGCGGCGATCCGCACCGCATCCGGTTCGTCGCA
CACCTGGAACGCGGTGTGAATGATGTGCTGCGCCACGTCCGCCGGGAAGCCGTTGCGTTTCTTCTTCCGG
TACTCGGGCTTGTCGACCAATGCGGCCACATTCCTGGTCGCCACACCCTCCGCTACCGCATCGTCCAAGG
CTTTCTGGACGATGACATGGACCAGCTCGGCGGTGCGGGAGGCCCCGATCTCGGAGTGCAGGTCCCGCAC
ATGCTGCGGGGTGAGTTTGTCGATGCGTTTCGCGCCGAGGATCGGGTTGATGTGGTTGTGGATGGCGGCC
CGGTAGTCGTTGAGGACGCCGGGGCGGACTTTACGTTTGGCGTGGATGTTGTCGATCCAGTGCAGCATCC
ACTTCTCCACAGTTGTGGATGAGGTGGTGGCGATGCGGCCCTCTTCGACGTCGCGGCGGAGTTGTTTGAG
TTTGGCCATGGCGGTGTTGCGGTCAACGGAGGACACCCATTTGTAGCGGCGGTTGCCGTTGCGGTCTGGG
GGTAGTTCTACTCGTCCCATCCATTTGCCGTCGGCGCGTTGGAAGAACGCTCCGTCTCCGCGGGTTCTGC
GTTTCTTAGTTGCCATCGTTTTCCCTCCCAGGGGGTCACCCTACGGTTCACCCTACGGTGCTGCGCAGCA
TTACGCAGAATTGCGCAGTATCGGGGGTCTACCTGCGGGTTTGACAACGTTTCTCCTGGTATGCAGCCTA
TCAACCGCTGACTCTTAATCAGCGGGTCGGGGGTTCGAAACCCTCACGGCGCACAGGTCAGAGGCCATAA
GCCTCAGAGGGGATCACCCTAAAGGTAACCCTATAGGGGTTTTCACTGGTCCTACATGTCGTCGCGCCGT
CGTACTCTCTTTTCATAGGGGAGCATGAGGATCCAACTGAGCTTGCTGTGCCTTCGATTGAGCGGTTGAA
GCATCTGGAGCGTCGGCGGACAGCGATCACGGTTCCCAACGATGGCTGAAAGAAGGATGAAATGACTGCA
CTCGACCTGCAGGCATGCAAGCTTGGCCGGGTTACATTGCACAAGATAAAAATATATCATCATGAACAAT
AAAACTGTCTGCTTACATAAACAGTAATACAAGGGGTGTTATGAGCCATATTCAACGGGAAACGTCTTGC
TCGAGGCCGCGATTAAATTCCAACATGGATGCTGATTTATATGGGTATAAATGGGCTCGCGATAATGTCG
GGCAATCAGGTGCGACAATCTATCGATTGTATGGGAAGCCCGATGCGCCAGAGTTGTTTCTGAAACATGG
CAAAGGTAGCGTTGCCAATGATGTTACAGATGAGATGGTCAGACTAAACTGGCTGACGGAATTTATGCCT
CTTCCGACCATCAAGCATTTTATCCGTACTCCTGATGATGCATGGTTACTCACCACTGCGATCCCCGGGA
AAACAGCATTCCAGGTATTAGAAGAATATCCTGATTCAGGTGAAAATATTGTTGATGCGCTGGCAGTGTT
CCTGCGCCGGTTGCATTCGATTCCTGTTTGTAATTGTCCTTTTAACAGCGATCGCGTATTTCGTCTCGCT
CAGGCGCAATCACGAATGAATAACGGTTTGGTTGATGCGAGTGATTTTGATGACGAGCGTAATGGTTGGC
CTGTTGAACAAGTCTGGAAAGAAATGCATAAGTTTTTGCCATTCTCACCGGATTCAGTCGTCACTCATGG
TGATTTCTCACTTGATAACCTTATTTTTGACGAGGGGAAATTAATAGGTTGTATTGATGTTGGACGAGTC
GGAATCGCAGACCGATACCAGGATCTTGCCATCCTATGGAACTGCCTCGGTGAGTTTTCTCCTTCATTAC
AGAAACGGCTTTTTCAAAAATATGGTATTGATAATCCTGATATGAATAAATTGCAGTTTCATTTGATGCT
CGATGAGTTTTTCTAATCAGAATTGGTTAATTGGTTGTAACACTGGCAGAGCATTACGCTGACTTGACGG
GACGGCGCCGGCCAAGCTTGGCGTAATCATGGTCATAGCTGTTTCCTGTGTGAAATTGTTATCCGCTCAC
AATTCCACACAACATACGAGCCGGAAGCATAAAGTGTAAAGCCTGGGGTGCCTAATGAGTGAGCTAACTC
ACATTAATTGCGTTGCGCTCACTGCCCGCTTTCCAGTCGGGAAACCTGTCGTGCCAGCTGCATTAATGAA
TCGGCCAACGCGCGGGGAGAGGCGGTTTGCGTATTGGGCGCTCTTCCGCTTCCTCGCTCACTGACTCGCT
GCGCTCGGTCGTTCGGCTGCGGCGAGCGGTATCAGCTCACTCAAAGGCGGTAATACGGTTATCCACAGAA
TCAGGGGATAACGCAGGAAAGAACATGTGAGCAAAAGGCCAGCAAAAGGCCAGGAACCGTAAAAAGGCCG
CGTTGCTGGCGTTTTTCCATAGGCTCCGCCCCCCTGACGAGCATCACAAAAATCGACGCTCAAGTCAGAG
GTGGCGAAACCCGACAGGACTATAAAGATACCAGGCGTTTCCCCCTGGAAGCTCCCTCGTGCGCTCTCCT
GTTCCGACCCTGCCGCTTACCGGATACCTGTCCGCCTTTCTCCCTTCGGGAAGCGTGGCGCTTTCTCATA
GCTCACGCTGTAGTATCTCAGTTCGGTGTAGGTCGTTCGCTCCAAGCTGGGCTGTGTGCACGAACCCCCC
GTTCAGCCCGACCGCTGCGCCTTATCCGGTAACTATCGTCTTGAGTCCAACCCGGTAAGACACGACTTAT
CGCCACTGGCAGCAGCCACTGGTAACAGGATTAGCAGAGCGAGGTATGTAGGCGGTGCTACAGAGTTCTT
GAAGTGGTGGCCTAACTACGGCTACACTAGAAGAACAGTATTTGGTATCTGCGCTCTGCTGAAGCCAGTT
ACCTTCGGAAAAAGAGTTGGTAGCTCTTGATCCGGCAAACAAACCACCGCTGGTAGCGGTGGTTTTTTTG
TTTGCAAGCAGCAGATTACGCGCAGAAAAAAAGGATCTCAAGAAGATCCTTTGATCTTTTCTACGGGGTC
TGACGCTCAGTGGAACGAAAACTCACGTTAAGGGATTTTGGTCATGAGATTATCAAAAAGGATCTTCACC
TAGATCCTTTTAAATTAAAAATGAAGTTTTAAATCAATCTAAAGTATATATGAGTAAACTTGGTCTGACA
GTTACCAATGCTTAATCAGTGAGGCACCTATCTCAGCGATCTGTCTATTTCGTTCATCCATAGTTGCCTG
ACTCCCCGTCGTGTAGATAACTACGATACGGGAGGGCTTACCATCTGGCCCCAGTGCTGCAATGATACCG
CGAGACCCACGCTCACCGGCTCCAGATTTATCAGCAATAAACCAGCCAGCCGGAAGGGCCGAGCGCAGAA
GTGGTCCTGCAACTTTATCCGCCTCCATCCAGTCTATTAATTGTTGCCGGGAAGCTAGAGTAAGTAGTTC
GCCAGTTAATAGTTTGCGCAACGTTGTTGCCATTGCTACAGGCATCGTGGTGTCACGCTCGTCGTTTGGT
ATGGCTTCATTCAGCTCCGGTTCCCAACGATCAAGGCGAGTTACATGATCCCCCATGTTGTGCAAAAAAG
CGGTTAGCTCCTTCGGTCCTCCGATCGTTGTCAGAAGTAAGTTGGCCGCAGTGTTATCACTCATGGTTAT
GGCAGCACTGCATAATTCTCTTACTGTCATGCCATCCGTAAGATGCTTTTCTGTGACTGGTGAGTACTCA
ACCAAGTCATTCTGAGAATAGTGTATGCGGCGACCGAGTTGCTCTTGCCCGGCGTCAATACGGGATAATA
CCGCGCCACATAGCAGAACTTTAAAAGTGCTCATCATTGGAAAACGTTCTTCGGGGCGAAAACTCTCAAG
GATCTTACCGCTGTTGAGATCCAGTTCGATGTAACCCACTCGTGCACCCAACTGATCTTCAGCATCTTTT
ACTTTCACCAGCGTTTCTGGGTGAGCAAAAACAGGAAGGCAAAATGCCGCAAAAAAGGGAATAAGGGCGA
CACGGAAATGTTGAATACTCATACTCTTCCTTTTTCAATATTATTGAAGCATTTATCAGGGTTATTGTCT
CATGAGCGGATACATATTTGAATGTATTTAGAAAAATAAACAAATAGGGGTTCCGCGCACATTTCCCCGA
AAAGTGCCACCTGACGTCTAAGAAACCATTATTATCATGACATTAACCTATAAAAATAGGCGTATCACGA
GGCCCTTTCGTC
Features (pLannotate 1.2.2; 15 found; start..end, strand, type, name):
    137..186     +  misc_feature   bom (fragment): basis of mobility region from pBR322
    187..642     -  rep_origin     f1 ori (sequence partly withheld): f1 bacteriophage origin of replication; arrow indicates direction of (+) strand synthesis
    661..712     +  misc_feature   bom (fragment): basis of mobility region from pBR322
    718..875     -  CDS            lacZα (fragment): LacZα fragment of β-galactosidase; lacZ fragment
    872..909     +  misc_feature   MCS (fragment): pUC18/19 multiple cloning site
   2622..2644    +  misc_feature   MCS (fragment): pUC18/19 multiple cloning site
   2731..3546    +  CDS            KanR: aminoglycoside phosphotransferase; aph(3')-Ia; confers resistance to kanamycin in bacteria or G418 (Geneticin®) in eukaryotes
   3656..3672    -  protein_bind   lac operator: The lac repressor binds to the lac operator to inhibit transcription in E. coli. This inhibition can be relieved by adding lactose or isopropyl-β-D-thiogalactopyranoside (IPTG). lac repressor encoded by lacI
   3680..3710    -  promoter       lac promoter: promoter for the E. coli lac operon
   3725..3746    -  protein_bind   CAP binding site: CAP binding activates transcription in the presence of cAMP. E. coli catabolite activator protein
   3759..3851    -  CDS            lacI (fragment): lac repressor; lacI; The lac repressor binds to the lac operator to inhibit transcription in E. coli. This inhibition can be relieved by adding lactose or isopropyl-β-D-thiogalactopyranoside (IPTG).
   4034..4621    -  rep_origin     ori: high-copy-number ColE1/pMB1/pBR322/pUC origin of replication
   4792..5652    -  CDS            AmpR: β-lactamase; bla; confers resistance to ampicillin, carbenicillin, and related antibiotics
   5653..5757    -  promoter       AmpR promoter: bla
   5852..35      +  CDS            rop (fragment) (across the origin): Rop protein, which maintains plasmids at low copy number; rop
