[The description below was written by a language model from this plasmid's Addgene catalogue record and pLannotate feature annotations shown in this document.]
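Description:
pTTP1B is an empty-backbone, integration-proficient plasmid vector for mycobacteria, built on the pMOSBlue cloning plasmid and carrying the attP site and integrase (int) region taken from the genome of mycobacteriophage Tweety. The sequenced record is 5,852 nt. In E. coli it replicates from a high-copy ColE1/pUC-type origin and is selected with ampicillin through the bla gene and its native promoter. An f1 origin is also present, a standard phagemid element that permits single-stranded DNA production. The feature table additionally annotates a complete aph(3')-Ia kanamycin-resistance gene, which the catalogue entry does not mention. Kanamycin markers are commonly used to select mycobacterial transformants, although the record does not state that this is its role here. No mycobacterial origin of replication is annotated, consistent with a vector that persists in mycobacteria only by chromosomal integration.

The Tweety attP–int segment itself was not recognised by the automated annotation. It most plausibly lies in the unannotated stretch of roughly 1.7 kb between the two pUC-type multiple cloning site fragments, next to the disrupted lacZα remnant, but the table does not confirm this. Other annotations (lac promoter, operator and CAP site, and short lacI, bom and rop fragments) are backbone remnants. Functionally, the phage integrase catalyses site-specific recombination between attP on the plasmid and the corresponding bacterial attachment site, inserting the whole plasmid stably in single copy. The associated publication describes these as integration vectors compatible with other site-specific integration systems for mycobacteria. The sister plasmid pTTP1A differs only in the orientation of the attP–int region relative to the backbone.
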