Addgene plasmid #91723: pTTP1B
Purpose: (Empty Backbone) integration-proficient plasmid vector for mycobacteria, contains the attP and int region from Tweety genomic DNA
Depositing lab: Graham Hatfull. Depositing organization: University of Pittsburgh (University, School of Medicine, and Cancer Institute). Publication: Comparative genomic analysis of mycobacteriophage Tweety: evolutionary insights and construction of compatible site-specific integration vectors for mycobacteria. Pham TT, Jacobs-Sera D, Pedulla ML, Hendrix RW, Hatfull GF. Microbiology. 2007 Aug;153(Pt 8):2711-23. 10.1099/mic.0.2007/008904-0 PubMed 17660435.
Backbone
  Vector backbone: pMOSBlue
  Vector type: integration-proficient plasmid vectors for mycobacteria
Growth in bacteria
  Bacterial resistance: Ampicillin, 100 μg/mL
  Growth temperature: 37°C
  Growth strain: DH5alpha
  Copy number: Unknown
Gene/Insert
  Cloning method: Restriction Enzyme
Terms and licenses: Academic/Nonprofit Terms; Industry Terms: Not Available to Industry
Depositor comments: Plasmids pTTP1A and pTTP1B differ in regard to the orientation of the attP–int region with respect to the plasmid backbone.
How to cite: pTTP1B was a gift from Graham Hatfull (Addgene plasmid # 91723 ; http://n2t.net/addgene:91723 ; RRID:Addgene_91723)
